>Addgene plasmid #99101 | pRRG370-GS1 | addgene full sequence | sequence record 192153 | Addgene NGS Result
ATCTTCTTGAGATCCTTTTTTTCTGCGCGTAATCTGCTGCTTGCAAACAAAAAAACCACCGCTACCAGCG
GTGGTTTGTTTGCCGGATCAAGAGCTACCAACTCTTTTTCCGAAGGTAACTGGCTTCAGCAGAGCGCAGA
TACCAAATACTGTTCTTCTAGTGTAGCCGTAGTTAGGCCACCACTTCAAGAACTCTGTAGCACCGCCTAC
ATACCTCGCTCTGCTAATCCTGTTACCAGTGGCTGCTGCCAGTGGCGATAAGTCGTGTCTTACCGGGTTG
GACTCAAGACGATAGTTACCGGATAAGGCGCAGCGGTCGGGCTGAACGGGGGGTTCGTGCACACAGCCCA
GCTTGGAGCGAACGACCTACACCGAACTGAGATACCTACAGCGTGAGCTATGAGAAAGCGCCACGCTTCC
CGAAGGGAGAAAGGCGGACAGGTATCCGGTAAGCGGCAGGGTCGGAACAGGAGAGCGCACGAGGGAGCTT
CCAGGGGGAAACGCCTGGTATCTTTATAGTCCTGTCGGGTTTCGCCACCTCTGACTTGAGCGTCGATTTT
TGTGATGCTCGTCAGGGGGGCGGAGCCTATGGAAAAACGCCAGCAACGCGGCCTTTTTACGGTTCCTGGC
CTTTTGCTGGCCTTTTGCTCACATGTTCTTTCCTGCGTTATCCCCTGATTCTGTGGATAACCGTATTACC
GCCTTTGAGTGAGCTGATACCGCTCGCCGCAGCCGAACGACCGAGCGCAGCGAGTCAGTGAGCGAGGAAG
CACGCGTCAAAAAACCCCTCAAGACCCGTTTAGAGGCCCCAAGGGGTTATGCTAGGCGCGCCGGATCCTA
ATACGACTCACTATAGGGAGATTTAGGTGACACTATAGAAGTGACCTTATCATCCATGGTTTGGCATTGA
ACAGGAATATACTTTGCTTGACATTGACTTGTACCCGTTTTCTTGGCCGAAATTGGGATTTCCTGGGGCC
CAAGGCCCGTACTATTGCGGAGTTGGAAGCAATAAAGTCTTTGGCAGAGACATAATTGAAGCACATTACA
AAGCATGTTTATACGCTGGGGTTAAAATTGCTGGAACTAATGCTGAGGTTATGCCAGCACAGTGGGAATT
CCAAATTGGACCGTGTGAAGGAATTAATGTGTCCGATCATTTATGGATGGCAAGATACTTATTACATAGG
GTAGCAGAAGATTTTGGGGTTGTAGTATCGTTCGATCCAAAACCGATTGCTGGAGATTGGAATGGAGCCG
GTGCCCATACTAATTATTCCACAATTCAAATGCGAGGTCCAGGAGGGATAAAATACATTGAAGATGCAAT
TGAAAAGATGTCGAAAAAACATGATCTTCATATTGAAGCATATGACCCTAAAAAAGGTGAAGATAATAGA
CATCGTTTAACCGGACGAAGGTCTCCCTTTAGTGAGGGTTAATTCTCCCTATAGTGAGTCGTATTAGGAT
CCGGCGCGCCTAGCATAACCCCTTGGGGCCTCTAAACGGGTCTTGAGGGGTTTTTTGACGCGTCGATTTC
GGCCTATTGGTTAAAAAATGAGCTGATTTAACAAAAATTTAACGCGAATTTTAACAAAATTCAGGGCGCA
AGGGCTGCTAAAGGAAGCGGAACACGTAGAAAGCCAGTCCGCAGAAACGGTGCTGACCCCGGATGAATGT
CAGCTACTGGGCTATCTGGACAAGGGAAAACGCAAGCGCAAAGAGAAAGCAGGTAGCTTGCAGTGGGCTT
ACATGGCGATAGCTAGACTGGGCGGTTTTATGGACAGCAAGCGAACCGGAATTGCCAGCTGGGGCGCCCT
CTGGTAAGGTTGGGAAGCCCTGCAAAGTAAACTGGATGGCTTTCTTGCCGCCAATGATCTGATGGCGCAG
GGGATCAAGATCTGATCAAGAGACAGGATGAGGATCGTTTCGCATGATTGAACAAGATGGATTGCACGCA
GGTTCTCCGGCCGCTTGGGTGGAGAGGCTATTCGGCTATGACTGGGCACAACAGACAATCGGCTGCTCTG
ATGCCGCCGTGTTCCGGCTGTCAGCGCAGGGGCGCCCGGTTCTTTTTGTCAAGACCGACCTGTCCGGTGC
CCTGAATGAACTGCAGGACGAGGCAGCGCGGCTATCGTGGCTGGCCACGACGGGCGTTCCTTGCGCAGCT
GTGCTCGACGTTGTCACTGAAGCGGGAAGGGACTGGCTGCTATTGGGCGAAGTGCCGGGGCAGGATCTCC
TGTCATCCCACCTTGCTCCTGCCGAGAAAGTATCCATCATGGCTGATGCAATGCGGCGGCTGCATACGCT
TGATCCGGCTACCTGCCCATTCGACCACCAAGCGAAACATCGCATCGAGCGAGCACGTACTCGGATGGAA
GCCGGTCTTGTCGATCAGGATGATCTGGACGAAGAGCATCAGGGGCTCGCGCCAGCCGAACTGTTCGCCA
GGCTCAAGGCGCGCATGCCCGACGGCGAGGATCTCGTCGTGACCCATGGCGATGCCTGCTTGCCGAATAT
CATGGTGGAAAATGGCCGCTTTTCTGGATTCATCGACTGTGGCCGGCTGGGTGTGGCGGACCGCTATCAG
GACATAGCGTTGGCTACCCGTGATATTGCTGAAGAGCTTGGCGGCGAATGGGCTGACCGCTTCCTCGTGC
TTTACGGTATCGCCGCTCCCGATTCGCAGCGCATCGCCTTCTATCGCCTTCTTGACGAGTTCTTCTGAAT
TGAAAAAGGAAGAGTATGAGTATTCAACATTTCCGTGTCGCCCTTATTCCCTTTTTTGCGGCATTTTGCC
TTCCTGTTTTTGCTCACCCAGAAACGCTGGTGAAAGTAAAAGATGCTGAAGATCAGTTGGGTGCACGAGT
GGGTTACATCGAACTGGATCTCAACAGCGGTAAGATCCTTGAGAGTTTTCGCCCCGAAGAACGTTTTCCA
ATGATGAGCACTTTTAAAGTTCTGCTATGTGGCGCGGTATTATCCCGTATTGACGCCGGGCAAGAGCAAC
TCGGTCGCCGCATACACTATTCTCAGAATGACTTGGTTGAGTACTCACCAGTCACAGAAAAGCATCTTAC
GGATGGCATGACAGTAAGAGAATTATGCAGTGCTGCCATAACCATGAGTGATAACACTGCGGCCAACTTA
CTTCTGACAACGATCGGAGGACCGAAGGAGCTAACCGCTTTTTTGCACAACATGGGGGATCATGTAACTC
GCCTTGATCGTTGGGAACCGGAGCTGAATGAAGCCATACCAAACGACGAGCGTGACACCACGATGCCTGT
AGCAATGGCAACAACGTTGCGCAAACTATTAACTGGCGAACTACTTACTCTAGCTTCCCGGCAACAATTA
ATAGACTGGATGGAGGCGGATAAAGTTGCAGGACCACTTCTGCGCTCGGCCCTTCCGGCTGGCTGGTTTA
TTGCTGATAAATCTGGAGCCGGTGAGCGTGGGTCTCGCGGTATCATTGCAGCACTGGGGCCAGATGGTAA
GCCCTCCCGTATCGTAGTTATCTACACGACGGGGAGCCAGGCAACTATGGATGAACGAAATAGACAGATC
GCTGAGATAGGTGCCTCACTGATTAAGCATTGGTAACTGTCAGACCAAGTTTACTCATATATACTTTAGA
TTGATTTAAAACTTCATTTTTAATTTAAAAGGATCTAGGTGAAGATCCTTTTTGATAATCTCATGACCAA
AATCCCTTAACGTGAGTTTTCGTTCCACTGAGCGTCAGACCCCGTAGAAAAGATCAAAGG
Features (pLannotate 1.2.2; 13 found; start..end, strand, type, name):
      7..595     +  rep_origin     ori: high-copy-number ColE1/pMB1/pBR322/pUC origin of replication
    778..825     -  terminator     T7 terminator: transcription terminator for bacteriophage T7 RNA polymerase
    839..857     +  promoter       T7 promoter: promoter for bacteriophage T7 RNA polymerase
    861..879     +  promoter       SP6 promoter: promoter for bacteriophage SP6 RNA polymerase
    891..1415    +  CDS            GLUL (fragment): GLNA_CHICK - Also known as GLNS. Experimental evidence at protein level: Swiss-Prot protein existence level 1. Glutamine synthetase that catalyzes the ATP-dependent conversion of glutamate and ammonia to glutamine (PubMed:19895308). When expressed in liver, it may be involved in detoxifying intramitochondrially generated ammonia (PubMed:4401992). Also acts as glutamate decarboxylase by catalyzing the production of 4- aminobutanoate (gamma-aminobutyric acid, GABA) in a pyridoxal phosphate-independent manner (PubMed:19895308). From Gallus gallus (Chicken).
   1426..1444    -  promoter       T3 promoter: promoter for bacteriophage T3 RNA polymerase
   1448..1466    -  promoter       T7 promoter: promoter for bacteriophage T7 RNA polymerase
   1480..1527    +  terminator     T7 terminator: transcription terminator for bacteriophage T7 RNA polymerase
   1534..1600    +  rep_origin     M13 ori (fragment): M13 bacteriophage origin of replication; arrow indicates direction of (+) strand synthesis
   1603..1902    +  CDS            tnpA (fragment): TN5P_ECOLX - Also known as tnp. Experimental evidence at protein level: Swiss-Prot protein existence level 1. Mediates transposition of transposon Tn5 by a 'cut and paste' mechanism. First, the monomeric transposase binds the 19 bp inverted DNA repeats flanking the transposon. Then, dimerization of the DNA- bound transposase creates a synaptic DNA complex. After nicking of the first DNA strand, excision of the transposon proceeds through a series of intermediates. The transposase then mediates the insertion of the transposon at a new site by strand transfer. The activity of the wild- type tran
   1934..2725    +  CDS            neo: KKA2_KLEPN - Also known as kan, nptII. Experimental evidence at protein level: Swiss-Prot protein existence level 1. Resistance to kanamycin, neomycin, paromomycin, ribostamycin, butirosin and gentamicin B. From Klebsiella pneumoniae.
   2729..2745    +  promoter       AmpR promoter (fragment): bla
   2746..3606    +  CDS            AmpR: β-lactamase; bla; confers resistance to ampicillin, carbenicillin, and related antibiotics
