[The description below was written by a language model from this plasmid's Addgene catalogue record and pLannotate feature annotations shown in this document.]
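Description:
pRRG370-GS1 is a bacterial in vitro transcription template built on pJC53.2, a T/A cloning vector designed for making double-stranded RNA and sense or antisense riboprobes. It carries a fragment of the Schmidtea mediterranea glutamine synthetase gene GS-1 (transcript dd_Smed_v6_646_0_1), inserted at the vector's Eam1105I sites, which were destroyed during cloning. The plasmid replicates in E. coli from a high-copy ColE1/pUC-type origin and is selected with both ampicillin (β-lactamase) and kanamycin (neo/nptII). The automated annotation also picks up a partial M13 origin and a Tn5 transposase fragment upstream of the kanamycin gene. These appear to be backbone remnants rather than functional elements.

The insert sits inside a symmetrical set of phage promoters. On one side a T7 promoter is followed by an SP6 promoter reading into the insert, and on the other side a T7 promoter and a T3 promoter read in from the opposite strand. T7 terminators lie outside each promoter pair. Transcription from the two convergent T7 promoters yields both strands for dsRNA used in RNA interference. SP6 or T3 polymerase alone gives a single-strand transcript for in situ hybridization probes, and which one is antisense depends on the insert orientation. The annotation tool labels the insert as a fragment of chicken GLUL, which reflects homology to vertebrate glutamine synthetase rather than its true origin, since the record gives the species as planarian. The annotated match spans about 525 bp, somewhat longer than the catalogued 423 bp insert, and the record does not explain the difference. The plasmid was deposited in connection with a functional genomics screen for regulators of planarian brain regeneration.
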