Addgene plasmid #99101: pRRG370-GS1
Purpose: dsRNA and riboprobe synthesis for Schmidtea mediterranea GS-1
Depositing lab: Phillip Newmark. Depositing organization: University of Illinois at Urbana-Champaign. Publication: A functional genomics screen in planarians reveals regulators of whole-brain regeneration. Roberts-Galbraith RH, Brubacher JL, Newmark PA. Elife. 2016 Sep 9;5. pii: e17002. doi: 10.7554/eLife.17002. PubMed 27612384.
Backbone
  Vector backbone: pJC53.2
  Backbone manufacturer: Phillip Newmark (Addgene plasmid # 26536)
  Backbone size w/o insert (bp): 3240
  Vector type: T/A Cloning Vector for dsRNA generation and the generation of sense and anti-sense probes
Growth in bacteria
  Bacterial resistance: Ampicillin and Kanamycin, 100 & 50 μg/mL
  Growth temperature: 37°C
  Growth strain: DH5alpha
  Copy number: High Copy
Gene/Insert
  Gene/Insert name: GS-1 in situ probe (alt names: glutamine synthetase; dd_Smed_v6_646_0_1)
  Species: Schmidtea mediterranea
  Insert size (bp): 423
  Cloning method: Restriction Enzyme; 5′ cloning site Eam1105I (destroyed during cloning); 3′ cloning site Eam1105I (destroyed during cloning)
  Sequencing primers: 5′ Sp6; 3′ T3
Terms and licenses: Academic/Nonprofit Terms; Industry Terms: Not Available to Industry
Depositor comments: Cloning primers: F-ATCATCCATGGTTTGGCATT, R-CGTCCGGTTAAACGATGTCT
How to cite: pRRG370-GS1 was a gift from Phillip Newmark (Addgene plasmid # 99101 ; http://n2t.net/addgene:99101 ; RRID:Addgene_99101)
